>Addgene plasmid #68298 | GFP S2TAG/E17TAG | addgene full sequence | sequence record 441001 | Addgene NGS Result
ACGTCGGTCAGTGCGTCCTGCTGATGTGCTCAGTATCTTGTTATCCGCTCACAATGTCAATTGTTATCCG
CTCACAATTCTCGAGTCCCTATCAGTGATAGAGATTGACATCCCTATCAGTGATAGAGATACTGAGCACA
TCAGCAGGACGCACTGACCGAATTCATTAAAGAGGAGAAAGGTACCATGTAGAAAGGAGAAGAACTTTTC
ACTGGAGTTGTCCCAATTCTTGTTTAGTTAGATGGTGATGTTAATGGGCACAAATTTTCTGTCAGTGGAG
AGGGTGAAGGTGATGCAACATACGGAAAACTTACCCTTAAATTTATTTGCACTACTGGAAAACTACCTGT
TCCATGGCCAACACTTGTCACTACTTTCTCTTATGGTGTTCAATGCTTTTCCCGTTATCCGGATCACATG
AAACGGCATGACTTTTTCAAGAGTGCCATGCCCGAAGGTTATGTACAGGAACGCACTATATCTTTCAAAG
ATGACGGGAACTACAAGACGCGTGCTGAAGTCAAGTTTGAAGGTGATACCCTTGTTAATCGTATCGAGTT
AAAAGGTATTGATTTTAAAGAAGATGGAAACATTCTCGGACACAAACTCGAATACAACTATAACTCACAC
AATGTATACATCACGGCAGACAAACAAAAGAATGGAATCAAAGCTAACTTCAAAATTCGCCACAACATTG
AAGATGGATCCGTTCAACTAGCAGACCATTATCAACAAAATACTCCAATTGGCGATGGCCCTGTCCTTTT
ACCAGACAACCATTACCTGTCGACACAATCTGCCCTTTCGAAAGATCCCAACGAAAAGCGTGACCACATG
GTCCTTCTTGAGTTTGTAACTGCTGCTGGGATTACACATGGCATGGATGAGCTCTACAAACTCGAGCACC
ACCACCACCACCACTGAAGGGCGAGCTCAATTCAAAGCTTGATCCGGCTGCTAACAAAGCCCGAAAGGAA
GCTGAGTTGGCTGCTGCCACCGCTGAGCAATAACTAGCATAACCCCTTGGGGCCTCTAAACGGGTCTTGA
GGGGTTTTTTGCTGAAAGGAGGAACTATATCCGGATCTGGCGTAATAGCGAAGAGGCCCGCACCGATCGC
CCTTCCCAACAGTTGCGCAGCCTGAATGGCGAATGGG
[124 nt withheld, positions 1158-1281]
C
[91 nt withheld, positions 1283-1373]
A
[49 nt withheld, positions 1375-1423]
CCTTTGACGTTGGAGTCCACGTTCTTTAATAGTGGACTCTTGTTCCAAACTGGAACAACACTCAACCCTA
TCTCGGTCTATTCTTTTGATTTATAAGGGATTTTGCCGATTTCGGCCTATTGGTTAAAAAATGAGCTGAT
TTAACAAAAATTTAACGCGAATTTTAACAAAATATTAACGCTTACAATTTAGGTGGCACTTTTCGGGGAA
ATGTGCGCGGAACCCCTATTTGTTTATTTTTCTAAATACATTCAAATATGTATCCGCTCATGAGACAATA
ACCCTGATAAATGCTTCAATAATATTGAAAAAGGAAGAGTATGAGTATTCAACATTTCCGTGTCGCCCTT
ATTCCCTTTTTTGCGGCATTTTGCCTTCCTGTTTTTGCTCACCCAGAAACGCTGGTGAAAGTAAAAGATG
CTGAAGATCAGTTGGGTGCACGAGTGGGTTACATCGAACTGGATCTCAACAGCGGTAAGATCCTTGAGAG
TTTTCGCCCCGAAGAACGTTTTCCAATGATGAGCACTTTTAAAGTTCTGCTATGTGGCGCGGTATTATCC
CGTATTGACGCCGGGCAAGAGCAACTCGGTCGCCGCATACACTATTCTCAGAATGACTTGGTTGAGTACT
CACCAGTCACAGAAAAGCATCTTACGGATGGCATGACAGTAAGAGAATTATGCAGTGCTGCCATAACCAT
GAGTGATAACACTGCGGCCAACTTACTTCTGACAACGATCGGAGGACCGAAGGAGCTAACCGCTTTTTTG
CACAACATGGGGGATCATGTAACTCGCCTTGATCGTTGGGAACCGGAGCTGAATGAAGCCATACCAAACG
ACGAGCGTGACACCACGATGCCTGTAGCAATGGCAACAACGTTGCGCAAACTATTAACTGGCGAACTACT
TACTCTAGCTTCCCGGCAACAATTAATAGACTGGATGGAGGCGGATAAAGTTGCAGGACCACTTCTGCGC
TCGGCCCTTCCGGCTGGCTGGTTTATTGCTGATAAATCTGGAGCCGGTGAGCGTGGGTCTCGCGGTATCA
TTGCAGCACTGGGGCCAGATGGTAAGCCCTCCCGTATCGTAGTTATCTACACGACGGGGAGTCAGGCAAC
TATGGATGAACGAAATAGACAGATCGCTGAGATAGGTGCCTCACTGATTAAGCATTGGTAACTGTCAGAC
CAAGTTTACTCATATATACTTTAGATTGATTTAAAACTTCATTTTTAATTTAAAAGGATCTAGGTGAAGA
TCCTTTTTGATAATCTCATGACCAAAATCCCTTAACGTGAGTTTTCGTTCCACTGAGCGTCAGACCCCGT
AGAAAAGATCAAAGGATCTTCTTGAGATCCTTTTTTTCTGCGCGTAATCTGCTGCTTGCAAACAAAAAAA
CCACCGCTACCAGCGGTGGTTTGTTTGCCGGATCAAGAGCTACCAACTCTTTTTCCGAAGGTAACTGGCT
TCAGCAGAGCGCAGATACCAAATACTGTTCTTCTAGTGTAGCCGTAGTTAGGCCACCACTTCAAGAACTC
TGTAGCACCGCCTACATACCTCGCTCTGCTAATCCTGTTACCAGTGGCTGCTGCCAGTGGCGATAAGTCG
TGTCTTACCGGGTTGGACTCAAGACGATAGTTACCGGATAAGGCGCAGCGGTCGGGCTGAACGGGGGGTT
CGTGCACACAGCCCAGCTTGGAGCGAACGACCTACACCGAACTGAGATACCTACAGCGTGAGCTATGAGA
AAGCGCCACGCTTCCCGAAGGGAGAAAGGCGGACAGGTATCCGGTAAGCGGCAGGGTCGGAACAGGAGAG
CGCACGAGGGAGCTTCCAGGGGGAAACGCCTGGTATCTTTATAGTCCTGTCGGGTTTCGCCACCTCTGAC
TTGAGCGTCGATTTTTGTGATGCTCGTCAGGGGGGCGGAGCCTATGGAAAAACGCCAGCAACGCGGCCTT
TTTACGGTTCCTGGCCTTTTGCTGGCCTTTTGCTCACATGTTCTTTCCTGCGTTATCCCCTGATTCTGTG
GATAACCGTATTACCGCCTTTGAGTGAGCTGATACCGCTCGCCGCAGCCGAACGACCGAGCGCAGCGAGT
CAGTGAGCGAGGAAGCCAAAGGGCCCAAGGCCCAGTCTTTCGACTGAGCCTTTCGTTTTATTTGATGCCT
GGCAGTTCCCTACTCTCGCATGGGGAGACCCCACACTACCATCGGCGCTACGGCGTTTCACTTCTGAGTT
CGGCATGGGGTCAGGTGGGACCACCGCGCTACTGCCGCCAGGCATCTAGATTAAGACCCACTTTCACATT
TAAGTTGTTTTTCTAATCCGCATATGATCAATTCAAGGCCGAATAAGAAGGCTGGCTCTGCACCTTGGTG
ATCAAATAATTCGATAGCTTGTCGTAATAATGGCGGCATACTATCAGTAGTAGGTGTTTCCCTTTCTTCT
TTAGCGACTTGATGCTCTTGATCTTCCAATACGCAACCTAAAGTAAAATGCCCCACAGCGCTGAGTGCAT
ATAATGCATTCTCTAGTGAAAAACCTTGTTGGCATAAAAAGGCTAATTGATTTTCGAGAGTTTCATACTG
TTTTTCTGTAGGCCGTGTACCTAAATGTACTTTTGCTCCATCGCGATGACTTAGTAAAGCACATCTAAAA
CTTTTAGCGTTATTACGTAAAAAATCTTGCCAGCTTTCCCCTTCTAAAGGGCAAAAGTGAGTATGGTGCC
TATCTAACATCTCAATGGCTAAGGCGTCGAGCAAAGCCCGCTTATTTTTTACATGCCAATACAATGTAGG
CTGCTCTACACCTAGCTTCTGGGCGAGTTTACGGGTTGTTAAACCTTCGATTCCGACCTCATTAAGCAGC
TCTAATGCGCTGTTAATCACTTTACTTTTATCTAATCTGGACATGTCGAATATAG
Features (pLannotate 1.2.2; 16 found; start..end, strand, type, name):
      6..38      -  promoter       PLtetO-1 promoter (fragment): modified phage lambda PL promoter with tet operator sites (Lutz and Bujard, 1997)
     38..54      -  protein_bind   lac operator: The lac repressor binds to the lac operator to inhibit transcription in E. coli. This inhibition can be relieved by adding lactose or isopropyl-β-D-thiogalactopyranoside (IPTG). lac repressor encoded by lacI
     61..77      -  protein_bind   lac operator: The lac repressor binds to the lac operator to inhibit transcription in E. coli. This inhibition can be relieved by adding lactose or isopropyl-β-D-thiogalactopyranoside (IPTG). lac repressor encoded by lacI
     86..159     +  promoter       PLtetO-1 promoter: modified phage lambda PL promoter with tet operator sites (Lutz and Bujard, 1997)
    187..900     +  CDS            &alpha;GFP: &alpha;GFP is a basic (constitutively fluorescent) long stokes shift fluorescent protein published in 1996, derived from Aequorea victoria.
    907..924     +  CDS            9xHis (fragment): 9xHis affinity tag
    957..1006    +  CDS            SET1 (fragment): solubility-enhancement tag derived from T7 phage gene 10B
   1014..1061    +  terminator     T7 terminator: transcription terminator for bacteriophage T7 RNA polymerase
   1087..1153    +  CDS            lacZα (fragment): LacZα fragment of β-galactosidase; lacZ fragment
   1158..1586    +  rep_origin     f1 ori (sequence partly withheld): f1 bacteriophage origin of replication; arrow indicates direction of (+) strand synthesis
   1639..1743    +  promoter       AmpR promoter: bla
   1744..2604    +  CDS            AmpR: β-lactamase; bla; confers resistance to ampicillin, carbenicillin, and related antibiotics
   2775..3363    +  rep_origin     ori: high-copy-number ColE1/pMB1/pBR322/pUC origin of replication
   3550..3587    -  terminator     rrnB T1 terminator (fragment): transcription terminator T1 from the E. coli rrnB gene
   3589..3704    -  ncRNA          5S rRNA: Accession: RF00001 - 5S ribosomal RNA
   3717..4337    -  CDS            tetR: TETR2_ECOLX - Experimental evidence at protein level: Swiss-Prot protein existence level 1. TetR is the repressor of the tetracycline resistance element; its N-terminal region forms a helix-turn-helix structure and binds DNA. Binding of tetracycline to TetR reduces the repressor affinity for the tetracycline resistance gene (tetA) promoter operator sites. From Escherichia coli.
