[The description below was written by a language model from this plasmid's Addgene catalogue record, the feature table of its GenBank file and pLannotate feature annotations shown in this document.]
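Description:
GFP S2TAG/E17TAG is a bacterial expression plasmid built on the pCRT7/NT-TOPO backbone that encodes a synthetic GFP reporter carrying amber (TAG) stop codons in place of the codons for serine 2 and glutamate 17. It is maintained in E. coli through a high-copy ColE1/pUC-type origin and selected with ampicillin via the bla (AmpR) gene and its own promoter; an f1 origin is also present, along with backbone remnants such as a lacZα fragment.

In the full sequenced plasmid (about 4.3 kb), the GFP open reading frame is annotated as an Aequorea victoria-derived variant (called GFPuv in the partial GenBank record, which spans only the roughly 0.8 kb insert region in reverse orientation). It is followed by a C-terminal His tag and a T7 terminator. Despite the T7-based backbone name, the feature table places a PLtetO-1 promoter directly upstream of GFP, and no T7 promoter is annotated. A tetR repressor gene lies on the opposite strand, downstream of a partial PLtetO-1 element with two lac operators, and is followed by 5S rRNA and rrnB T1 terminator sequences. This arrangement suggests tetracycline-class inducible control of the reporter, although the record does not state the induction scheme.

Because both TAG codons lie early in the coding sequence, full-length fluorescent, His-tagged protein should be made only when both are suppressed. The depositor describes the construct as a reporter of the efficiency of phosphoserine incorporation at TAG codons, developed in work on genomically recoded E. coli. The orthogonal translation components needed for this are not encoded on the plasmid.
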