Addgene plasmid #68298: GFP S2TAG/E17TAG
Purpose: S2TAG/E17TAG GFP reporter
Depositing lab: Jesse Rinehart. Depositing organization: Yale University. Publication: A flexible codon in genomically recoded Escherichia coli permits programmable protein phosphorylation. Pirman NL, Barber KW, Aerni HR, Ma NJ, Haimovich AD, Rogulina S, Isaacs FJ, Rinehart J. Nat Commun. 2015 Sep 9;6:8130. doi: 10.1038/ncomms9130. PubMed 26350500.
Backbone
  Vector backbone: pCRT7/NT-TOPO
  Vector type: Bacterial Expression
Growth in bacteria
  Bacterial resistance: Ampicillin, 100 μg/mL
  Growth temperature: 37°C
  Growth strain: Top10
  Copy number: Unknown
Gene/Insert
  Gene/Insert name: GFP S2TAG/E17TAG
  Species: Synthetic
  Tag / fusion protein: His (C terminal on insert)
Terms and licenses: Academic/Nonprofit Terms; Industry Terms: Not Available to Industry
Depositor comments: Encodes reporter protein to assess efficiency of phosphoserine incorporation at TAG codons.
How to cite: GFP S2TAG/E17TAG was a gift from Jesse Rinehart (Addgene plasmid # 68298 ; http://n2t.net/addgene:68298 ; RRID:Addgene_68298)
