LOCUS       Exported 794 bp ds-DNA linear SYN 27-MAY-2021
DEFINITION  S2TAG/E17TAG GFP reporter.
ACCESSION   .
VERSION     .
KEYWORDS    GFP S2TAG/E17TAG
SOURCE      synthetic DNA construct
  ORGANISM  synthetic DNA construct
REFERENCE   1 (bases 1 to 794)
  AUTHORS   Pirman NL, Barber KW, Aerni HR, Ma NJ, Haimovich AD, Rogulina S,
            Isaacs FJ, Rinehart J
  TITLE     A flexible codon in genomically recoded Escherichia coli permits
            programmable protein phosphorylation.
  JOURNAL   Nat Commun. 2015 Sep 9;6:8130. doi: 10.1038/ncomms9130.
  PUBMED    26350500
REFERENCE   2 (bases 1 to 794)
  AUTHORS   .
  TITLE     Direct Submission
  JOURNAL   Exported May 27, 2021 from SnapGene Server 1.1.58
            http://www.snapgene.com
FEATURES             Location/Qualifiers
     source          1..794
                     /organism="synthetic DNA construct"
                     /mol_type="other DNA"
     CDS             complement(40..57)
                     /codon_start=1
                     /product="6xHis affinity tag"
                     /label=6xHis
                     /translation="HHHHHH"
     CDS             complement(64..777)
                     /codon_start=1
                     /product="GFP variant optimized for excitation by UV light"
                     /label=GFPuv
                     /translation="M*KGEELFTGVVPILV*LDGDVNGHKFSVSGEGEGDATYGKLTLK
                     FICTTGKLPVPWPTLVTTFSYGVQCFSRYPDHMKRHDFFKSAMPEGYVQERTISFKDDG
                     NYKTRAEVKFEGDTLVNRIELKGIDFKEDGNILGHKLEYNYNSHNVYITADKQKNGIKA
                     NFKIRHNIEDGSVQLADHYQQNTPIGDGPVLLPDNHYLSTQSALSKDPNEKRDHMVLLE
                     FVTAAGITHGMDELYK"
     primer_bind     complement(104..124)
                     /label=GFP-F
                     /note="GFP, forward primer. Does NOT anneal to EGFP"
ORIGIN
        1 tagcagccgg atcaagcttt gaattgagct cgcccttcag tggtggtggt ggtggtgctc
       61 gagtttgtag agctcatcca tgccatgtgt aatcccagca gcagttacaa actcaagaag
      121 gaccatgtgg tcacgctttt cgttgggatc tttcgaaagg gcagattgtg tcgacaggta
      181 atggttgtct ggtaaaagga cagggccatc gccaattgga gtattttgtt gataatggtc
      241 tgctagttga acggatccat cttcaatgtt gtggcgaatt ttgaagttag ctttgattcc
      301 attcttttgt ttgtctgccg tgatgtatac attgtgtgag ttatagttgt attcgagttt
      361 gtgtccgaga atgtttccat cttctttaaa atcaatacct tttaactcga tacgattaac
      421 aagggtatca ccttcaaact tgacttcagc acgcgtcttg tagttcccgt catctttgaa
      481 agatatagtg cgttcctgta cataaccttc gggcatggca ctcttgaaaa agtcatgccg
      541 tttcatgtga tccggataac gggaaaagca ttgaacacca taagagaaag tagtgacaag
      601 tgttggccat ggaacaggta gttttccagt agtgcaaata aatttaaggg taagttttcc
      661 gtatgttgca tcaccttcac cctctccact gacagaaaat ttgtgcccat taacatcacc
      721 atctaactaa acaagaattg ggacaactcc agtgaaaagt tcttctcctt tctacatggt
      781 acctttctcc tctt
//
